>Addgene plasmid #196141 | pEPYCeGM0001 | addgene full sequence | sequence record 386889 | Addgene NGS Result
TTCTTTCCTGCGTTATCCCCTGATTCTGTGGATAACCGTATTACCGCTAGCCAGGAAGAGTTTGTAGAAA
CGCAAAAAGGCCATCCGTCAGGATGGCCTTCTGCTTAGTTTGATGCCTGGCAGTTTATGGCGGGCGTCCT
GCCCGCCACCCTCCGGGCCGTTGCTTCACAACGTTCAAATCCGCTCCCGGCGGATTTGTCCTACTCAGGA
GAGCGTTCACCGACAAACAACAGATAAAACGAAAGGCCCAGTCTTCCGACTGAGCCTTTCGTTTTATTTG
ATGCCTGGCAGTTCCCTACTCTCGCGTTAACGCTAGCATGGATCTCGGGCCCCAAATAATGATTTTATTT
TGACTGATAGTGACCTGTTCGTTGCAACAAATTGATGAGCAATGCTTTTTTATAATGCCAACTTTGTACA
AAAAAGCAGGCTTCATGAATTCGACATCGACACATTTTGTGCCACCGAGAAGAGTTGGTATATACGAACC
TGTCCATCAATTCGGTATGTGGGGGGAGAGTTTCAAAAGCAATATTAGCAATGGGACTATGAACACACCA
AACCACATAATAATACCGAATAATCAGAAACTAGACAACAACGTGTCAGAGGATACTTCCCATGGAACAG
CAGGAACTCCTCACATGTTCGATCAAGAAGCTTCAACGTCTAGACATCCCGATAAGATACAAAGACGGCT
TGCTCAAAACCGCGAGGCTGCTAGGAAAAGTCGCTTGCGCAAGAAGGCTTATGTTCAGCAACTGGAAACA
AGCAGGTTGAAGCTAATTCAATTAGAGCAAGAACTCGATCGTGCTAGACAACAGGGATTCTATGTAGGAA
ACGGAATAGATACTAATTCTCTCGGTTTTTCGGAAACCATGAATCCAGGGATTGCTGCATTTGAAATGGA
ATATGGACATTGGGTTGAAGAACAGAACAGACAGATATGTGAACTAAGAACAGTTTTACACGGACACATT
AACGATATCGAGCTTCGTTCGCTAGTCGAAAACGCCATGAAACATTACTTTGAGCTTTTCCGGATGAAAT
CGTCTGCTGCCAAAGCCGATGTCTTCTTCGTCATGTCAGGGATGTGGAGAACTTCAGCAGAACGATTCTT
CTTATGGATTGGCGGATTTCGACCCTCCGATCTTCTCAAGGTTCTTTTGCCACATTTTGATGTCTTGACG
GATCAACAACTTCTAGATGTATGCAATCTAAAACAATCGTGTCAGCAAGCAGAAGACGCGTTGACTCAAG
GTATGGAGAAGCTGCAACACACCCTTGCGGACTGCGTTGCAGCGGGACAACTCGGTGAAGGAAGTTACAT
TCCTCAGGTGAATTCTGCTATGGATAGATTAGAAGCTTTGGTCAGTTTCGTAAATCAGGCTGATCACTTG
AGACATGAAACATTGCAACAAATGTATCGGATATTGACAACGCGACAAGCGGCTCGAGGATTATTAGCTC
TTGGTGAGTATTTTCAACGGCTTAGAGCCTTGAGCTCAAGTTGGGCAACTCGACATCGTGAACCAACGGG
TTCGGTGAGCGGCTGGCGGCTGTTCAAGAAGATTAGCTGAAACCCAGCTTTCTTGTACAAAGTTGGCATT
ATAAGAAAGCATTGCTTATCAATTTGTTGCAACGAACAGGTCACTATCAGTCAAAATAAAATCATTATTT
GCCATCCAGCTGCAGCTCTGGCCCGTGTCTCAAAATCTCTGATGTTACATTGCACAAGATAAAAATATAT
CATCATGAACAATAAAACTGTCTGCTTACATAAACAGTAATACAAGGGGTGTTATGAGCCATATTCAACG
GGAAACGTCGAGGCCGCGATTAAATTCCAACATGGATGCTGATTTATATGGGTATAAATGGGCTCGCGAT
AATGTCGGGCAATCAGGTGCGACAATCTATCGCTTGTATGGGAAGCCCGATGCGCCAGAGTTGTTTCTGA
AACATGGCAAAGGTAGCGTTGCCAATGATGTTACAGATGAGATGGTCAGACTAAACTGGCTGACGGAATT
TATGCCTCTTCCGACCATCAAGCATTTTATCCGTACTCCTGATGATGCATGGTTACTCACCACTGCGATC
CCCGGAAAAACAGCATTCCAGGTATTAGAAGAATATCCTGATTCAGGTGAAAATATTGTTGATGCGCTGG
CAGTGTTCCTGCGCCGGTTGCATTCGATTCCTGTTTGTAATTGTCCTTTTAACAGCGATCGCGTATTTCG
TCTCGCTCAGGCGCAATCACGAATGAATAACGGTTTGGTTGATGCGAGTGATTTTGATGACGAGCGTAAT
GGCTGGCCTGTTGAACAAGTCTGGAAAGAAATGCATAAACTTTTGCCATTCTCACCGGATTCAGTCGTCA
CTCATGGTGATTTCTCACTTGATAACCTTATTTTTGACGAGGGGAAATTAGGCCGGGAAGCCGATCTCGG
CTTGAACGAATTGTTAGGTGGCGGTACTTGGGTCGATATCAAAGTGCATCACTTCTTCCCGTATGCCCAA
CTTTGTATAGAGAGCCACTGCGGGATCGTCACCGTAATCTGCTTGCACGTAGATCACATAAGCACCAAGC
GCGTTGGCCTCATGCTTGAGGAGATTGATGAGCGCGGTGGCAATGCCCTGCCTCCGGTGCTCGCCGGAGA
CTGCGAGATCATAGATATAGATCTCACTACGCGGCTGCTCAAACTTGGGCAGAACGTAAGCCGCGAGAGC
GCCAACAACCGCTTCTTGGTCGAAGGCAGCAAGCGCGATGAATGTCTTACTACGGAGCAAGTTCCCGAGG
TAATCGGAGTCCGGCTGATGTTGGGAGTAGGTGGCTACGTCTCCGAACTCACGACCGAAAAGATCAAGAG
CAGCCCGCATGGATTTGACTTGGTCAGGGCCGAGCCTACATGTGCGAATGATGCCCATACTTGAGCCACC
TAACTTTGTTTTAGGGCGACTGCCCTGCTGCGTAACATCGTTGCTGCTGCGTAACATCGTTGCTGCTCCA
TAACATCAAACATCGACCCACGGCGTAACGCGCTTGCTGCTTGGATGCCCGAGGCATAGACTGTACAAAA
AAACAGTCATAACAAGCCATGAAAACCGCCACTGCGCCGTTACCACCGCTGCGTTCGGTCAAGGTTCTGG
ACCAGTTGCGTGAGCGCATACGCTACTTGCATTACAGTTTACGAACCGAACAGGCTTATGTCAACTGGGT
TCGTGCCTTCATCCGTTTCCACGGTGTGCGTCACCCGGCAACCTTGGGCAGCAGCGAAGTCGAGGCATTT
CTGTCCTGGCTGGCGAACGAGCGCAAGGTTTCGGTCTCCACGCATCGTCAGGCATTGGCGGCCTTGCTGT
TCTTCTACGGCAAGGTGCTGTGCACGGATCTGCCCTGGCTTCAGGAGATCGGAAGACCTCGGCCGTCGCG
GCGCTTGCCGGTGGTGCTGACCCCGGATGAAGTGGTTCGCATCCTCGGTTTTCTGGAAGGCGAGCATCGT
TTGTTCGCCCAGGACTCTAGCTATAGTTCTAGTGGTTGGCTACTAATAGGTTGTATTGATGTTGGACGAG
TCGGAATCGCAGACCGATACCAGGATCTTGCCATCCTATGGAACTGCCTCGGTGAGTTTTCTCCTTCATT
ACAGAAACGGCTTTTTCAAAAATATGGTATTGATAATCCTGATATGAATAAATTGCAGTTTCATTTGATG
CTCGATGAGTTTTTCTAATCAGAATTGGTTAATTGGTTGTAACACTGGCAGAGCATTACGCTGACTTGAC
GGGACGGCGCAAGCTCATGACCAAAATCCCTTAACGTGAGTTTTCGTTCCACTGAGCGTCAGACCCCGTA
GAAAAGATCAAAGGATCTTCTTGAGATCCTTTTTTTCTGCGCGTAATCTGCTGCTTGCAAACAAAAAAAC
CACCGCTACCAGCGGTGGTTTGTTTGCCGGATCAAGAGCTACCAACTCTTTTTCCGAAGGTAACTGGCTT
CAGCAGAGCGCAGATACCAAATACTGTTCTTCTAGTGTAGCCGTAGTTAGGCCACCACTTCAAGAACTCT
GTAGCACCGCCTACATACCTCGCTCTGCTAATCCTGTTACCAGTGGCTGCTGCCAGTGGCGATAAGTCGT
GTCTTACCGGGTTGGACTCAAGACGATAGTTACCGGATAAGGCGCAGCGGTCGGGCTGAACGGGGGGTTC
GTGCACACAGCCCAGCTTGGAGCGAACGACCTACACCGAACTGAGATACCTACAGCGTGAGCTATGAGAA
AGCGCCACGCTTCCCGAAGGGAGAAAGGCGGACAGGTATCCGGTAAGCGGCAGGGTCGGAACAGGAGAGC
GCACGAGGGAGCTTCCAGGGGGAAACGCCTGGTATCTTTATAGTCCTGTCGGGTTTCGCCACCTCTGACT
TGAGCGTCGATTTTTGTGATGCTCGTCAGGGGGGCGGAGCCTATGGAAAAACGCCAGCAACGCGGCCTTT
TTACGGTTCCTGGCCTTTTGCTGGCCTTTTGCTCACATG
Features (pLannotate 1.2.2; 12 found; start..end, strand, type, name):
      1..48      +  rep_origin     RSF ori (fragment): Plasmids containing the RSF 1030 origin of replication can be propagated in E. coli cells that contain additional plasmids with compatible origins.
     75..102     -  terminator     rrnB T2 terminator: transcription terminator T2 from the E. coli rrnB gene
    234..277     +  terminator     rrnB T1 terminator: Escherichia coli rrnB; transcription terminator T1 from the E. coli rrnB gene
    333..432     +  protein_bind   attL1: mutant version of attL; recombination site for the Gateway® LR reaction LR Clonase™
    435..1538    +  CDS            TGA1: TGA1_ARATH - Also known as BZIP47. Experimental evidence at protein level: Swiss-Prot protein existence level 1. Transcriptional activator that binds specifically to the DNA sequence 5'-TGACG-3'. Recognizes ocs elements like the as-1 motif of the cauliflower mosaic virus 35S promoter. Binding to the as-1-like cis elements mediate auxin- and salicylic acid-inducible transcription. May be involved in the induction of the systemic acquired resistance (SAR) via its interaction with NPR1. Could also bind to the Hex-motif (5'- TGACGTGG-3') another cis-acting element found in plant histone promoters.
   1582..1681    -  protein_bind   attL2: mutant version of attL; recombination site for the Gateway® LR reaction LR Clonase™
   1804..2430    +  CDS            KanR (fragment): aminoglycoside phosphotransferase; aph(3')-Ia; confers resistance to kanamycin in bacteria or G418 (Geneticin®) in eukaryotes
   2464..2997    -  CDS            GmR: gentamycin acetyltransferase; aacC1; confers resistance to gentamycin
   3186..3214    -  promoter       Pc promoter: intI1 (promoter lies within the coding sequence); class 1 integron promoter
   3192..3539    -  CDS            YPR2_ECOLX (fragment): Protein predicted: Swiss-Prot protein existence level 4. From Escherichia coli.
   3544..3728    +  CDS            KanR (fragment): aminoglycoside phosphotransferase; aph(3')-Ia; confers resistance to kanamycin in bacteria or G418 (Geneticin®) in eukaryotes
   3871..4459    +  rep_origin     ori: high-copy-number ColE1/pMB1/pBR322/pUC origin of replication
