[The description below was written by a language model from this plasmid's Addgene catalogue record and pLannotate feature annotations shown in this document.]
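Description:
pEPYCeGM0001 is a Gateway entry clone built on the pDONR207 backbone, about 4.5 kb in size, carrying the coding sequence of the Arabidopsis thaliana transcription factor TGA1 with a C-terminal HiBiT tag. It is maintained in E. coli as a high-copy plasmid through a ColE1/pUC-type origin and is selected with gentamicin, conferred by the aacC1 gentamicin acetyltransferase gene driven by the class 1 integron Pc promoter. The annotation also picks up two kanamycin-resistance fragments flanking the gentamicin cassette and a very short RSF ori fragment. These appear to be non-functional backbone remnants rather than usable markers or origins.

The insert sits between attL1 and attL2, the recombination sites that allow an LR Clonase reaction to transfer the cassette into any attR-containing destination vector. The entry clone has no annotated promoter for the insert, so expression depends on the destination vector chosen. The rrnB T1 and T2 terminators upstream of attL1 shield the insert from read-through transcription in bacteria. TGA1 (bZIP47) is a transcriptional activator that binds TGACG motifs, including the as-1 element of the CaMV 35S promoter, and is linked to salicylic acid and auxin responses and to systemic acquired resistance through NPR1. The HiBiT tag is not annotated separately in the feature table, but a short gap between the end of the TGA1 coding sequence and attL2 is consistent with its stated C-terminal position. HiBiT is a small peptide that complements the LgBiT fragment to reconstitute NanoLuc luciferase activity. The associated work uses such tagged proteins in a split-luciferase method to assess transcription factor–DNA interactions for tuning plant promoters.
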