Addgene plasmid #196141: pEPYCeGM0001
Purpose: Gateway entry vector with Arabidopsis TGA1 CDS and c-terminal HiBiT tag
Depositing lab: Nicola Patron. Depositing organization: Earlham Institute. Publication: Tuning Plant Promoters Using a Simple Split Luciferase Method to Assess Transcription Factor-DNA Interactions. Cai YM, Witham S, Patron NJ. ACS Synth Biol. 2023 Nov 17;12(11):3482-3486. doi: 10.1021/acssynbio.3c00094. Epub 2023 Oct 19. PubMed 37856867.
Backbone
  Vector backbone: pDONR207
  Vector type: Gateway entry vector
Growth in bacteria
  Bacterial resistance: Gentamicin, 10 μg/mL
  Growth temperature: 37°C
  Growth strain: DH5alpha
  Copy number: High Copy
Gene/Insert
  Gene/Insert name: AtTGA1_HiBit
  Species: A. thaliana (mustard weed)
  Cloning method: Gateway Cloning
Terms and licenses: Academic/Nonprofit Terms; Industry Terms: Not Available to Industry
Depositor comments: Please visit https://doi.org/10.1101/2023.02.13.528283 for bioRxiv preprint.
How to cite: pEPYCeGM0001 was a gift from Nicola Patron (Addgene plasmid # 196141 ; http://n2t.net/addgene:196141 ; RRID:Addgene_196141)
